Addgene plasmid #27437: pAAV-TRE-HTG
Depositing lab: Liqun Luo. Depositing organization: Stanford University. Publication: Cortical representations of olfactory input by trans-synaptic tracing. Miyamichi K, Amat F, Moussavi F, Wang C, Wickersham I, Wall NR, Taniguchi H, Tasic B, Huang ZJ, He Z, Callaway EM, Horowitz MA, Luo L. Nature. 2011 Apr 14;472(7342):191-6. doi: 10.1038/nature09714. PubMed 21179085.
Backbone
  Vector backbone: pAAV2-MCS
  Backbone manufacturer: Stratagene
  Backbone size w/o insert (bp): 2887
  Vector type: AAV ; adeno-associated viral
Growth in bacteria
  Bacterial resistance: Ampicillin, 100 μg/mL
  Growth temperature: 37°C
  Growth strain: NEB Stable
  Growth instructions: DH5alpha, standard LB buffer,37oC
  Copy number: High Copy
Gene/Insert
  Gene/Insert name: histone-GFP-2A-TVA receptor-2A-rabies glycoprotein
  Species: rabies virus
  Insert size (bp): 4175
  Mutation: N/A
  Cloning method: Restriction Enzyme; 5′ cloning site NotI (not destroyed); 3′ cloning site NotI (not destroyed)
  Sequencing primers: 5′ n/a; 3′ n/a
Resource information
  A portion of this plasmid was derived from a plasmid made by: Dr. Ed Callaway at Salk inst.
Terms and licenses: Academic/Nonprofit Terms; Industry Terms: Not Available to Industry
How to cite: pAAV-TRE-HTG was a gift from Liqun Luo (Addgene plasmid # 27437 ; http://n2t.net/addgene:27437 ; RRID:Addgene_27437)
