[The description below was written by a language model from this plasmid's Addgene catalogue record and pLannotate feature annotations shown in this document.]
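Description:
pAAV-TRE-HTG is an adeno-associated virus transfer plasmid built on the Stratagene pAAV2-MCS backbone, with a roughly 4.2 kb cassette cloned between NotI sites; the depositor's full sequence is 7,062 nt. In bacteria it is maintained as a high-copy plasmid through a ColE1/pUC-type origin and selected with ampicillin via the bla gene. The backbone also carries an M13 phage origin and small remnants of pBR322 bom and rop sequences. Two AAV2 inverted terminal repeats flank the expression cassette and define the segment that is replicated and packaged into recombinant AAV particles when rep, cap and helper functions are supplied in trans.

Between the ITRs, a tight Tet-responsive promoter (seven tet operators upstream of a minimal CMV promoter) drives a single open reading frame terminated by the human growth hormone polyadenylation signal. The reading frame encodes human histone H2B followed by EGFP, giving a nuclear green marker, then an F2A peptide, the avian TVA receptor (annotated as the quail receptor for subgroup A Rous sarcoma virus), and the rabies virus glycoprotein. The insert name indicates a second 2A element between TVA and the glycoprotein, although the feature table leaves that short interval unannotated. Ribosomal skipping at the 2A sites yields three separate proteins from one transcript. Because expression depends on a tetracycline-controlled transactivator, the cassette is active only in cells that supply one. There, TVA should permit entry of EnvA-pseudotyped virus, and the glycoprotein should complement glycoprotein-deleted rabies virus so that it can spread to presynaptic partners. This fits the associated publication on trans-synaptic tracing of olfactory input to cortex, in which histone-GFP would mark the starter cells.
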