Features (pLannotate 1.2.2; 16 found; start..end, strand, type, name):
      1..141     -  repeat_region  AAV2 ITR: inverted terminal repeat of adeno-associated virus serotype 2 inverted
    159..473     +  promoter       tight TRE promoter: Tet-responsive promoter PTight, consisting of seven tet operator sequences followed by the minimal CMV promoter
    495..872     +  CDS            H2B: human histone H2B; HIST1H2BJ
    891..1607    +  CDS            EGFP: EGFP is a basic (constitutively fluorescent) green fluorescent protein published in 1996, derived from Aequorea victoria. It is reported to be a rapidly-maturing weak dimer with moderate acid sensitivity.
   1617..1682    +  CDS            F2A: 2A peptide from foot-and-mouth disease virus polyprotein Eukaryotic ribosomes fail to insert a peptide bond between the Gly and Pro residues, yielding separate polypeptides.
   1683..2153    +  CDS            RSVR_COTJA: Experimental evidence at protein level: Swiss-Prot protein existence level 1. Responsible for susceptibility to the retrovirus subgroup A Rous sarcoma virus. From Coturnix japonica (Japanese quail) (Coturnix coturnix japonica).
   2217..3788    +  CDS            G: GLYCO_RABVS - Experimental evidence at protein level: Swiss-Prot protein existence level 1. Attaches the virus to host cellular receptor, inducing endocytosis of the virion. In the endosome, the acidic pH induces conformational changes in the glycoprotein trimer, which trigger fusion between virus and cell membrane. There is convincing in vitro evidence that the muscular form of the nicotinic acetylcholine receptor (nAChR), the neuronal cell adhesion molecule (NCAM), and the p75 neurotrophin receptor (p75NTR) bind glycoprotein and thereby facilitate rabies virus entry into cells (By similarity
   3809..4285    +  polyA_signal   hGH poly(A) signal: human growth hormone polyadenylation signal
   4325..4465    +  repeat_region  AAV2 ITR: inverted terminal repeat of adeno-associated virus serotype 2 inverted
   4470..4521    -  misc_feature   bom (fragment): basis of mobility region from pBR322
   4540..4920    +  rep_origin     M13 ori (sequence partly withheld): M13 bacteriophage origin of replication; arrow indicates direction of (+) strand synthesis
   4996..5045    -  misc_feature   bom (fragment): basis of mobility region from pBR322
   5147..5182    -  CDS            rop (fragment): Rop protein, which maintains plasmids at low copy number; rop
   5277..5381    +  promoter       AmpR promoter: bla
   5382..6242    +  CDS            AmpR: β-lactamase; bla; confers resistance to ampicillin, carbenicillin, and related antibiotics
   6413..7001    +  rep_origin     ori: high-copy-number ColE1/pMB1/pBR322/pUC origin of replication
>Addgene plasmid #27437 | pAAV-TRE-HTG | depositor full sequence | sequence record 12947 | Author sequence
CCTGCAGGCAGCTGCGCGCTCGCTCGCTCACTGAGGCCGCCCGGGCAAAGCCCGGGCGTCGGGCGACCTT
TGGTCGCCCGGCCTCAGTGAGCGAGCGAGCGCGCAGAGAGGGAGTGGCCAACTCCATCACTAGGGGTTCC
TGCGGCCGCACGCGTCTCGAGTTTACTCCCTATCAGTGATAGAGAACGTATGTCGAGTTTACTCCCTATC
AGTGATAGAGAACGATGTCGAGTTTACTCCCTATCAGTGATAGAGAACGTATGTCGAGTTTACTCCCTAT
CAGTGATAGAGAACGTATGTCGAGTTTACTCCCTATCAGTGATAGAGAACGTATGTCGAGTTTATCCCTA
TCAGTGATAGAGAACGTATGTCGAGTTTACTCCCTATCAGTGATAGAGAACGTATGTCGAGGTAGGCGTG
TACGGTGGGAGGCCTATATAAGCAGAGCTCGTTTAGTGAACCGTCAGATCGCCTGGAGAATTCTAGCCGC
CACCATGCCAGAGCCAGCGAAGTCTGCTCCCGCCCCGAAAAAGGGCTCCAAGAAGGCGGTGACTAAGGCG
CAGAAGAAAGGCGGCAAGAAGCGCAAGCGCAGCCGCAAGGAGAGCTATTCCATCTATGTGTACAAGGTTC
TGAAGCAGGTCCACCCTGACACCGGCATTTCGTCCAAGGCCATGGGCATCATGAATTCGTTTGTGAACGA
CATTTTCGAGCGCATCGCAGGTGAGGCTTCCCGCCTGGCGCATTACAACAAGCGCTCGACCATCACCTCC
AGGGAGATCCAGACGGCCGTGCGCCTGCTGCTGCCTGGGGAGTTGGCCAAGCACGCCGTGTCCGAGGGTA
CTAAGGCCATCACCAAGTACACCAGCGCTAAGGATCCACCGGTCGCCACCATGGTGAGCAAGGGCGAGGA
GCTGTTCACCGGGGTGGTGCCCATCCTGGTCGAGCTGGACGGCGACGTAAACGGCCACAAGTTCAGCGTG
TCCGGCGAGGGCGAGGGCGATGCCACCTACGGCAAGCTGACCCTGAAGTTCATCTGCACCACCGGCAAGC
TGCCCGTGCCCTGGCCCACCCTCGTGACCACCCTGACCTACGGCGTGCAGTGCTTCAGCCGCTACCCCGA
CCACATGAAGCAGCACGACTTCTTCAAGTCCGCCATGCCCGAAGGCTACGTCCAGGAGCGCACCATCTTC
TTCAAGGACGACGGCAACTACAAGACCCGCGCCGAGGTGAAGTTCGAGGGCGACACCCTGGTGAACCGCA
TCGAGCTGAAGGGCATCGACTTCAAGGAGGACGGCAACATCCTGGGGCACAAGCTGGAGTACAACTACAA
CAGCCACAACGTCTATATCATGGCCGACAAGCAGAAGAACGGCATCAAGGTGAACTTCAAGATCCGCCAC
AACATCGAGGACGGCAGCGTGCAGCTCGCCGACCACTACCAGCAGAACACCCCCATCGGCGACGGCCCCG
TGCTGCTGCCCGACAACCACTACCTGAGCACCCAGTCCGCCCTGAGCAAAGACCCCAACGAGAAGCGCGA
TCACATGGTCCTGCTGGAGTTCGTGACCGCCGCCGGGATCACTCTCGGCATGGACGAGCTGTACAAGGGT
AGTGGTGTGAAACAGACTTTGAATTTTGACCTTCTCAAGTTGGCGGGAGACGTGGAGTCCAACCCAGGGC
CCATGGCGCGGCTGCTGCCCGCGCTGCTGCTGCTGCTGCTGCCCGGTAACGTGACCGGTAACGGGTCCGG
TAACGGTTCTTTGTCCCGTTGCCCCCCCGGTCAGTTCCGCTGCTCGGAGCCGCCCGGTGCCCACGGGGAG
TGTTACCCGCAGGACTGGCTGTGCGACGGACACCCCGACTGCGACGACGGGCGGGACGAGTGGGGCTGCG
GGACCAGCGCGATCCCCGCGGTGCCCACGGACAACGGCACAGAGGCTCCCACTGCCCCTGCTCCTGGACG
TGCTCTGCCAGCCAGGAATCACGGCCGCATGTGGATGCTGATCACTGCAGTGCTCCTGTGCTGCCTGGTA
GCTGTGGGTGGTATCGCTGCATGGGGGAAGTCCAAAGCAAAAAGCAGGTCTGACATCTTCAGTCTTGAAA
GCGCATCCAAGGAGCTGCTGGTGCCTGACAAGAGCCAGGCAGACTTGTTCTCCGGTAGTGGAGAGGGCAG
AGGAAGTCTGCTAACATGCGGTGACGTCGAGGAGAATCCTGGCCCAATGGTTCCTCAGGCTCTCCTGTTT
GTACCCCTTCTGGTTTTTCCATTGTGTTTTGGGAAATTCCCTATTTACACGATACCAGACAAGCTTGGTC
CCTGGAGTCCGATTGACATACATCACCTCAGCTGCCCAAACAATTTGGTAGTGGAGGACGAAGGATGCAC
CAACCTGTCAGGGTTCTCCTACATGGAACTTAAAGTTGGATACATCTTAGCCATAAAAGTGAACGGGTTC
ACTTGCACAGGCGTTGTGACGGAGGCTGAAACCTACACTAACTTCGTTGGTTATGTCACAACCACGTTCA
AAAGAAAGCATTTCCGCCCAACACCAGATGCATGTAGAGCCGCGTACAACTGGAAGATGGCCGGTGACCC
CAGATATGAAGAGTCTCTACACAATCCGTACCCTGACTACCGCTGGCTTCGAACTGTAAAAACCACCAAG
GAGTCTCTCGTTATCATATCTCCAAGTGTGGCAGATTTGGACCCATATGACAGATCCCTTCACTCGAGGG
TCTTCCCTAGCGGGAAGTGCTCAGGAGTAGCGGTGTCTTCTACCTACTGCTCCACTAACCACGATTACAC
CATTTGGATGCCCGAGAATCCGAGACTAGGGATGTCTTGTGACATTTTTACCAATAGTAGAGGGAAGAGA
GCATCCAAAGGGAGTGAGACTTGCGGCTTTGTAGATGAAAGAGGCCTATATAAGTCTTTAAAAGGAGCAT
GCAAACTCAAGTTATGTGGAGTTCTAGGACTTAGACTTATGGATGGAACATGGGTCTCGATGCAAACATC
AAATGAAACCAAATGGTGCCCTCCCGATAAGTTGGTGAACCTGCACGACTTTCGCTCAGACGAAATTGAG
CACCTTGTTGTAGAGGAGTTGGTCAGGAAGAGAGAGGAGTGTCTGGATGCACTAGAGTCCATCATGACAA
CCAAGTCAGTGAGTTTCAGACGTCTCAGTCATTTAAGAAAACTTGTCCCTGGGTTTGGAAAAGCATATAC
CATATTCAACAAGACCTTGATGGAAGCCGATGCTCACTACAAGTCAGTCAGAACTTGGAATGAGATCCTC
CCTTCAAAAGGGTGTTTAAGAGTTGGGGGGAGGTGTCATCCTCATGTGAACGGGGTGTTTTTCAATGGTA
TAATATTAGGACCTGACGGCAATGTCTTAATCCCAGAGATGCAATCATCCCTCCTCCAGCAACATATGGA
GTTGTTGGAATCCTCGGTTATCCCCCTTGTGCACCCCCTGGCAGACCCGTCTACCGTTTTCAAGGACGGT
GACGAGGCTGAGGATTTTGTTGAAGTTCACCTTCCCGATGTGCACAATCAGGTCTCAGGAGTTGACTTGG
GTCTCCCGAACTGGGGGAAGTATGTATTACTGAGTGCAGGGGCCCTGACTGCCTTGATGTTGATAATTTT
CCTGATGACATGTTGTAGAAGAGTCAATCGATCAGAACCTACGCAACACAATCTCAGAGGGACAGGGAGG
GAGGTGTCAGTCACTCCCCAAAGCGGGAAGATCATATCTTCATGGGAATCACACAAGAGTGGGGGTGAGA
CCAGACTGTAAGGCGCGTCGAGATCTACGGGTGGCATCCCTGTGACCCCTCCCCAGTGCCTCTCCTGGCC
CTGGAAGTTGCCACTCCAGTGCCCACCAGCCTTGTCCTAATAAAATTAAGTTGCATCATTTTGTCTGACT
AGGTGTCCTTCTATAATATTATGGGGTGGAGGGGGGTGGTATGGAGCAAGGGGCAAGTTGGGAAGACAAC
CTGTAGGGCCTGCGGGGTCTATTGGGAACCAAGCTGGAGTGCAGTGGCACAATCTTGGCTCACTGCAATC
TCCGCCTCCTGGGTTCAAGCGATTCTCCTGCCTCAGCCTCCCGAGTTGTTGGGATTCCAGGCATGCATGA
CCAGGCTCAGCTAATTTTTGTTTTTTTGGTAGAGACGGGGTTTCACCATATTGGCCAGGCTGGTCTCCAA
CTCCTAATCTCAGGTGATCTACCCACCTTGGCCTCCCAAATTGCTGGGATTACAGGCGTGAACCACTGCT
CCCTTCCCTGTCCTTCTGATTTTGTAGGTAACCACGTGCGGACCGAGCGGCCGCAGGAACCCCTAGTGAT
GGAGTTGGCCACTCCCTCTCTGCGCGCTCGCTCGCTCACTGAGGCCGGGCGACCAAAGGTCGCCCGACGC
CCGGGCTTTGCCCGGGCGGCCTCAGTGAGCGAGCGAGCGCGCAGCTGCCTGCAGGGGCGCCTGATGCGGT
ATTTTCTCCTTACGCATCTGTGCGGTATTTCACACCGCATA
[142 nt withheld, positions 4522-4663]
C
[141 nt withheld, positions 4665-4805]
CCTTTGACGTTGGAGTCCACGTTCTTT
[37 nt withheld, positions 4833-4869]
ACCCTATCTCGGGCTATTCTTTTGATTTATAAGGGATTTTGCCGATTTCGGCCTATTGGTTAAAAAATGA
GCTGATTTAACAAAAATTTAACGCGAATTTTAACAAAATATTAACGTTTACAATTTTATGGTGCACTCTC
AGTACAATCTGCTCTGATGCCGCATAGTTAAGCCAGCCCCGACACCCGCCAACACCCGCTGACGCGCCCT
GACGGGCTTGTCTGCTCCCGGCATCCGCTTACAGACAAGCTGTGACCGTCTCCGGGAGCTGCATGTGTCA
GAGGTTTTCACCGTCATCACCGAAACGCGCGAGACGAAAGGGCCTCGTGATACGCCTATTTTTATAGGTT
AATGTCATGATAATAATGGTTTCTTAGACGTCAGGTGGCACTTTTCGGGGAAATGTGCGCGGAACCCCTA
TTTGTTTATTTTTCTAAATACATTCAAATATGTATCCGCTCATGAGACAATAACCCTGATAAATGCTTCA
ATAATATTGAAAAAGGAAGAGTATGAGTATTCAACATTTCCGTGTCGCCCTTATTCCCTTTTTTGCGGCA
TTTTGCCTTCCTGTTTTTGCTCACCCAGAAACGCTGGTGAAAGTAAAAGATGCTGAAGATCAGTTGGGTG
CACGAGTGGGTTACATCGAACTGGATCTCAACAGCGGTAAGATCCTTGAGAGTTTTCGCCCCGAAGAACG
TTTTCCAATGATGAGCACTTTTAAAGTTCTGCTATGTGGCGCGGTATTATCCCGTATTGACGCCGGGCAA
GAGCAACTCGGTCGCCGCATACACTATTCTCAGAATGACTTGGTTGAGTACTCACCAGTCACAGAAAAGC
ATCTTACGGATGGCATGACAGTAAGAGAATTATGCAGTGCTGCCATAACCATGAGTGATAACACTGCGGC
CAACTTACTTCTGACAACGATCGGAGGACCGAAGGAGCTAACCGCTTTTTTGCACAACATGGGGGATCAT
GTAACTCGCCTTGATCGTTGGGAACCGGAGCTGAATGAAGCCATACCAAACGACGAGCGTGACACCACGA
TGCCTGTAGCAATGGCAACAACGTTGCGCAAACTATTAACTGGCGAACTACTTACTCTAGCTTCCCGGCA
ACAATTAATAGACTGGATGGAGGCGGATAAAGTTGCAGGACCACTTCTGCGCTCGGCCCTTCCGGCTGGC
TGGTTTATTGCTGATAAATCTGGAGCCGGTGAGCGTGGGTCTCGCGGTATCATTGCAGCACTGGGGCCAG
ATGGTAAGCCCTCCCGTATCGTAGTTATCTACACGACGGGGAGTCAGGCAACTATGGATGAACGAAATAG
ACAGATCGCTGAGATAGGTGCCTCACTGATTAAGCATTGGTAACTGTCAGACCAAGTTTACTCATATATA
CTTTAGATTGATTTAAAACTTCATTTTTAATTTAAAAGGATCTAGGTGAAGATCCTTTTTGATAATCTCA
TGACCAAAATCCCTTAACGTGAGTTTTCGTTCCACTGAGCGTCAGACCCCGTAGAAAAGATCAAAGGATC
TTCTTGAGATCCTTTTTTTCTGCGCGTAATCTGCTGCTTGCAAACAAAAAAACCACCGCTACCAGCGGTG
GTTTGTTTGCCGGATCAAGAGCTACCAACTCTTTTTCCGAAGGTAACTGGCTTCAGCAGAGCGCAGATAC
CAAATACTGTCCTTCTAGTGTAGCCGTAGTTAGGCCACCACTTCAAGAACTCTGTAGCACCGCCTACATA
CCTCGCTCTGCTAATCCTGTTACCAGTGGCTGCTGCCAGTGGCGATAAGTCGTGTCTTACCGGGTTGGAC
TCAAGACGATAGTTACCGGATAAGGCGCAGCGGTCGGGCTGAACGGGGGGTTCGTGCACACAGCCCAGCT
TGGAGCGAACGACCTACACCGAACTGAGATACCTACAGCGTGAGCTATGAGAAAGCGCCACGCTTCCCGA
AGGGAGAAAGGCGGACAGGTATCCGGTAAGCGGCAGGGTCGGAACAGGAGAGCGCACGAGGGAGCTTCCA
GGGGGAAACGCCTGGTATCTTTATAGTCCTGTCGGGTTTCGCCACCTCTGACTTGAGCGTCGATTTTTGT
GATGCTCGTCAGGGGGGCGGAGCCTATGGAAAAACGCCAGCAACGCGGCCTTTTTACGGTTCCTGGCCTT
TTGCTGGCCTTTTGCTCACATGT
