>Addgene plasmid #27437 | pAAV-TRE-HTG | addgene partial sequence | sequence record 33899 | 27437 with EGFP-C
GGGTAGTGGTGTGAAACAGACTTTGAATTTTGACCTTCTCAAGTTGGCGGGAGACGTGGAGTCCAACCCA
GGGCCCATGGCGCGGCTGCTGCCCGCGCTGCTGCTGCTGCTGCTGCCCGGTAACGTGACCGGTAACGGGT
CCGGTAACGGTTCTTTGTCCCGTTGCCCCCCCGGTCAGTTCCGCTGCTCGGAGCCGCCCGGTGCCCACGG
GGAGTGTTACCCGCAGGACTGGCTGTGCGACGGACACCCCGACTGCGACGACGGGCGGGACGAGTGGGGC
TGCGGGACCAGCGCGATCCCCGCGGTGCCCACGGACAACGGCACAGAGGCTCCCACTGCCCCTGCTCCTG
GACGTGCTCTGCCAGCCAGGAATCACGGCCGCATGTGGATGCTGATCACTGCAGTGCTCCTGTGCTGCCT
GGTAGCTGTGGGTGGTATCGCTGCATGGGGGAAGTCCAAAGCAAAAAGCAGGTCTGACATCTTCAGTCTT
GAAAGCGCATCCAAGGAGCTGCTGGTGCCTGACAAGAGCCAGGCAGACTTGTTCTCCGGTAGTGGAGAGG
GCAGAGGAAGTCTGCTAACATGCGGTGACGTCGAGGAGAATCCTGGCCCAATGGTTCCTCAGGCTCTCCT
GTTTGTACCCCTTCTGGTTTTTCCATTGTGTTTTGGGAAATTCCCTATTTACACGATACCAGACAAGCTT
GGTCCCTGGAGTCCGATTGACATACATCACCTCAGCTGCCCAAACAATTTGGTAGTGGAGGACGAAGGAT
GCACCAACCTGTCAGGGTTCTCCTACATGGAACTTAAAGTTGGATACATCTTAGCCATAAAAGTGA
