>Addgene plasmid #27437 | pAAV-TRE-HTG | addgene partial sequence | sequence record 33900 | 27437 with hGH-pA-R
TCCACTTGCCCCTTGCTCCATACCACCCCCCTCCACCCCATAATATTATAGAAGGACACCTAGTCAGACA
AAATGATGCAACTTAATTTTATTAGGACAAGGCTGGTGGGCACTGGAGTGGCAACTTCCAGGGCCAGGAG
AGGCACTGGGGAGGGGTCACAGGGATGCCACCCGTAGATCTCGACGCGCCTTACAGTCTGGTCTCACCCC
CACTCTTGTGTGATTCCCATGAAGATATGATCTTCCCGCTTTGGGGAGTGACTGACACCTCCCTCCCTGT
CCCTCTGAGATTGTGTTGCGTAGGTTCTGATCGATTGACTCTTCTACAACATGTCATCAGGAAAATTATC
AACATCAAGGCAGTCAGGGCCCCTGCACTCAGTAATACATACTTCCCCCAGTTCGGGAGACCCAAGTCAA
CTCCTGAGACCTGATTGTGCACATCGGGAAGGTGAACTTCAACAAAATCCTCAGCCTCGTCACCGTCCTT
GAAAACGGTAGACGGGTCTGCCAGGGGGTGCACAAGGGGGATAACCGAGGATTCCAACAACTCCATATGT
TGCTGGAGGAGGGATGATTGCATCTCTGGGATTAAGACATTGCCGTCAGGTCCTAATATTATACCATTGA
AAAACACCCCGTTCACATGAGGATGACACCTCCCCCCAACTCTTAAACACCCTTTTGAAGGGAGGATCTC
ATTCCAAGTTCTGACTGACTTGTAGTGAGCATCGGCTTCCATCAAGGTCTTGTTGAATATGGTATATGCT
TTTCCAAACCCAGGGACAAGTTTTCTTAAATGACTGAGACGTCTGAAACTCACTGACTTGGTTGTCATGA
TGGACTCTAGTGCATCCAGACACTCCTCTCTCTTCCTGACA
