>Addgene plasmid #27437 | pAAV-TRE-HTG | addgene partial sequence | sequence record 132392 | LNCX 5'-AGCTCGTTTAGTGAACCGTCAGATC-3'
AGTCTGCTCCCGCCCCGAAAAAGGGCTCCAAGAAGGCGGTGACTAAGGCGCAGAAGAAAGGCGGCAAGAA
GCGCAAGCGCAGCCGCAAGGAGAGCTATTCCATCTATGTGTACAAGGTTCTGAAGCAGGTCCACCCTGAC
ACCGGCATTTCGTCCAAGGCCATGGGCATCATGAATTCGTTTGTGAACGACATTTTCGAGCGCATCGCAG
GTGAGGCTTCCCGCCTGGCGCATTACAACAAGCGCTCGACCATCACCTCCAGGGAGATCCAGACGGCCGT
GCGCCTGCTGCTGCCTGGGGAGTTGGCCAAGCACGCCGTGTCCGAGGGTACTAAGGCCATCACCAAGTAC
ACCAGCGCTAAGGATCCACCGGTCGCCACCATGGTGAGCAAGGGCGAGGAGCTGTTCACCGGGGTGGTGC
CCATCCTGGTCGAGCTGGACGGCGACGTAAACGGCCACAAGTTCAGCGTGTCCGGCGAGGGCGAGGGCGA
TGCCACCTACGGCAAGCTGACCCTGAAGTTCATCTGCACCACCGGCAAGCTGCCCGTGCCCTGGCCCACC
CTCGTGACCACCCTGACCTACGGCGTGCAGTGCTTCAGCCGCTACCCCGACCACATGAAGCAGCACGACT
TCTTCAAGTCCGCCATGCCCGAAGGCTACGTCCAGGAGCGCACCATCTTCTTCAAGGACGACGGCAACTA
CAAGACCCGCGCCGAGGTGAAGTTCGAGGGCGACACCCTGGTGAACCGCATCGAGCTGAAGGGCATCGAC
TTC
